Addgene plasmid #25104: pcDNA3flag-RanGAPdeltaN
Depositing lab: Guy Salvesen. Publication: Small ubiquitin-related modifier (SUMO)-specific proteases: profiling the specificities and activities of human SENPs. Mikolajczyk J, Drag M, Bekes M, Cao JT, Ronai Z, Salvesen GS. J Biol Chem. 2007 Sep 7. 282(36):26217-24. 10.1074/jbc.M702444200 PubMed 17591783.
Backbone
  Vector backbone: pcDNA3
  Backbone manufacturer: Invitrogen
  Backbone size w/o insert (bp): 5400
  Vector type: Mammalian Expression
  Selectable markers: Neomycin (select with G418)
Growth in bacteria
  Bacterial resistance: Ampicillin, 100 μg/mL
  Growth temperature: 37°C
  Growth strain: DH5alpha
  Growth instructions: DH5alpha
  Copy number: High Copy
Gene/Insert
  Gene/Insert name: RanGAP1 deleted N-term domain
  Species: H. sapiens (human)
  Insert size (bp): 601
  Mutation: Deleted amino acids 1-203.
  GenBank ID: AK303524
  Entrez Gene: RANGAP1 (a.k.a. Fug1, RANGAP, SD)
  Tag / fusion protein: Flag (N terminal on insert)
  Cloning method: Restriction Enzyme; 5′ cloning site NcoI (not destroyed); 3′ cloning site XhoI (not destroyed)
  Sequencing primers: 5′ T7; 3′ SP6 or BGH reverse
Terms and licenses: Academic/Nonprofit Terms; Industry Terms: Not Available to Industry
How to cite: pcDNA3flag-RanGAPdeltaN was a gift from Guy Salvesen (Addgene plasmid # 25104 ; http://n2t.net/addgene:25104 ; RRID:Addgene_25104)
