[The description below was written by a language model from this plasmid's Addgene catalogue record.]
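Description:
pcDNA3flag-RanGAPdeltaN is a mammalian expression plasmid built on the Invitrogen pcDNA3 backbone (about 5.4 kb without insert). It is maintained in E. coli as a high-copy plasmid under ampicillin selection, and it carries a neomycin resistance marker so that transfected mammalian cells can be selected with G418. No feature table accompanies the record. The promoter is therefore not explicitly listed, although pcDNA3 normally drives inserts from the CMV immediate-early promoter and terminates them with the BGH polyadenylation signal. The T7 and SP6/BGH-reverse sequencing primers recorded for this plasmid fit that standard layout, in which phage promoter sites flank the cloning region.

The insert is a roughly 600 bp fragment of human RANGAP1, the Ran GTPase-activating protein, from which the N-terminal domain has been removed (amino acids 1-203 deleted, numbered against the cited GenBank cDNA). It was cloned between NcoI and XhoI sites, both of which were preserved, and it carries a Flag epitope at its N terminus for detection or immunoprecipitation with anti-Flag antibodies.

RanGAP1 is a classic, efficiently modified SUMO substrate whose acceptor site lies in the C-terminal region, so a truncated C-terminal fragment is a compact model target for SUMO conjugation. The associated publication profiles the specificities and activities of the human SUMO-specific proteases (SENPs). This suggests the construct was used to produce a Flag-tagged RanGAP1 fragment as a substrate for sumoylation and deconjugation assays, although the record does not state the exact experimental use.
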