>Addgene plasmid #25104 | pcDNA3flag-RanGAPdeltaN | addgene partial sequence | sequence record 31132 | 25104 with CMV-F
AGCAGAGCTCTCTGGCTANCTAGAGAACCCACTGCTTACTGGCTTATCGAAATTAATACGACTCACTATA
GGGAGACCCAAGCTCTAGCCTCGACGTTTAGTGAACCGTCAGAATTGATCTACCATGGACTACAAAGACG
ATGACGACAAGCTTGATATCAACACTGGGGAGCCAGCTCCCGTGCTGTCCTCCCCACCTCCTGCAGACGT
CTCCACCTTCCTGGCTTTTCCCTCTCCAGAGAAGCTGCTGCGCCTAGGGCCCAAGAGCTCCGTGCTGATA
GCCCAGCAGACTGACACGTCTGACCCCGAGAAGGTGGTCTCTGCCTTCCTAAAGGTGTCATCTGTGTTCA
AGGACGAAGCTACTGTGAGGATGGCAGTGCAGGATGCAGTAGATGCCCTGATGCAGAAGGCTTTCAACTC
CTCGTCCTTCAACTCCAACACCTTCCTCACCAGGCTCCTCGTGCACATGGGTCTGCTCAAGAGTGAAGAC
AAGGTCAAGGCCATTGCCAACCTGTACGGCCCCCTGATGGCGCTGAACCACATGGTGCAGCAGGACTATT
TCCCCAAGGCCCTTGCACCCCTGCTGCTGGCGTTCGTGACCAAGCCCAACAGCGCCCTGGAATCCTGCTC
CTTCGCCCGCCACAGTCTGCTGCAGACGCTGTACAAGGTCTAGCTCGAGCATGCATCTAGAGGGCCCTAT
TCTATAGTGTCACCTAAATGCTAGAGCTCGCTGATCAGCCTCGACTGTGCCTTCTAGTTGCCAGCCATCT
GTTGTTTGCCCCTCCCCCGTGCCTTCCTTGACCCTGGAAGGTGCCACTCCCACTGTCCTTTCCTAATAAA
ATGAGGAAATTGCATCGCANTGTCTGAGTAGGTGTCATTCTATTCTGGGGGGTGGGGGTGGGGCAGGACA
GCAAGGGGGAGGANTGGGAAGACAATAGCAANCATGCTGGGGATGCGG
